Addgene plasmid #196810: pGG-PIP72
Purpose: Contains PMR4 promoter
Depositing lab: Marc Somssich. Depositing organization: University of Melbourne. Publication: Resolving spatially distinct phytohormone response zones in Arabidopsis thaliana roots colonized by Fusarium oxysporum. Calabria J, Wang L, Rast-Somssich MI, Chen HW, Watt M, Persson S, Andersen TG, Idnurm A, Somssich M. J Exp Bot. 2025 Jan 17:erae516. doi: 10.1093/jxb/erae516. PubMed 39823275.
Backbone
  Vector backbone: pGGA000
  Total vector size (bp): 4630
  Vector type: GreenGate (GG) Entry Vector
Growth in bacteria
  Bacterial resistance: Ampicillin, 100 μg/mL
  Growth temperature: 37°C
  Growth strain: DH5alpha
  Copy number: High Copy
Gene/Insert
  Gene/Insert name: POWDERY MILDEW RESISTANT 4 (alt names: PMR4; AT4G03550)
  Species: A. thaliana (mustard weed)
  Insert size (bp): 1954
Terms and licenses: Academic/Nonprofit Terms; Industry Terms: Not Available to Industry
Depositor comments: Please visit https://doi.org/10.1101/2022.12.20.521292 for bioRxiv preprint.
How to cite: pGG-PIP72 was a gift from Marc Somssich (Addgene plasmid # 196810 ; http://n2t.net/addgene:196810 ; RRID:Addgene_196810)
