[The description below was written by a language model from this plasmid's Addgene catalogue record and pLannotate feature annotations shown in this document.]
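Description:
pGG-PIP72 is a GreenGate entry vector built on the pGGA000 backbone, the module class that in the GreenGate Golden Gate cloning system holds plant promoter parts. It is a small (about 4.6 kb), high-copy E. coli plasmid, propagated through a ColE1/pUC-type origin of replication and selected with ampicillin via a bla (β-lactamase) cassette driven by its own promoter. It is not a plant transformation vector: the feature table lists no T-DNA borders or plant selection marker, so it serves only as a donor of its insert.

The payload is a 1,954 bp fragment from Arabidopsis thaliana described as the promoter of POWDERY MILDEW RESISTANT 4 (PMR4, AT4G03550). The automated annotation does not label this region, but there is an unannotated stretch of roughly 2 kb between the SP6 and T7 phage promoter sites, which matches the stated insert size and is presumably where the promoter sits. Around it lie standard cloning-vector remnants: a CAP binding site, lac promoter and lac operator, plus fragments of lacI, lacZα, the bom region and rop, none of which are functional parts of the payload. In the GreenGate scheme, type IIS restriction digestion releases the entry module with defined overhangs so it can be ligated in a fixed order with other modules (tags, coding sequences, terminators, resistance cassettes) into a destination binary vector; those sites are not annotated in the table.

The record gives the purpose only as supplying the PMR4 promoter. The associated publication concerns spatially distinct phytohormone response zones in Arabidopsis roots colonised by Fusarium oxysporum, suggesting use in assembling promoter-driven reporter constructs for that work.
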