Features (pLannotate 1.2.2; 12 found; start..end, strand, type, name):
     96..200     +  promoter       AmpR promoter: bla
    201..1061    +  CDS            AmpR: β-lactamase; bla; confers resistance to ampicillin, carbenicillin, and related antibiotics
   1232..1820    +  rep_origin     ori: high-copy-number ColE1/pMB1/pBR322/pUC origin of replication
   2003..2095    +  CDS            lacI (fragment): lac repressor; lacI; The lac repressor binds to the lac operator to inhibit transcription in E. coli. This inhibition can be relieved by adding lactose or isopropyl-β-D-thiogalactopyranoside (IPTG).
   2108..2129    +  protein_bind   CAP binding site: CAP binding activates transcription in the presence of cAMP. E. coli catabolite activator protein
   2144..2174    +  promoter       lac promoter: promoter for the E. coli lac operon
   2182..2198    +  protein_bind   lac operator: The lac repressor binds to the lac operator to inhibit transcription in E. coli. This inhibition can be relieved by adding lactose or isopropyl-β-D-thiogalactopyranoside (IPTG). lac repressor encoded by lacI
   2212..2230    +  promoter       SP6 promoter: promoter for bacteriophage SP6 RNA polymerase
   4219..4237    -  promoter       T7 promoter: promoter for bacteriophage T7 RNA polymerase
   4239..4391    +  CDS            lacZα (fragment): LacZα fragment of β-galactosidase; lacZ fragment
   4397..4496    -  misc_feature   bom (fragment): basis of mobility region from pBR322
   4598..1       -  CDS            rop (fragment) (across the origin): Rop protein, which maintains plasmids at low copy number; rop
>Addgene plasmid #196810 | pGG-PIP72 | addgene full sequence | sequence record 396367 | Addgene NGS Result
GACGAAAGGGCCTCGTGATACGCCTATTTTTATAGGTTAATGTCATGATAATAATGGTTTCTTAGACGTC
AGGTGGCACTTTTCGGGGAAATGTGCGCGGAACCCCTATTTGTTTATTTTTCTAAATACATTCAAATATG
TATCCGCTCATGAGACAATAACCCTGATAAATGCTTCAATAATATTGAAAAAGGAAGAGTATGAGTATTC
AACATTTCCGTGTCGCCCTTATTCCCTTTTTTGCGGCATTTTGCCTTCCTGTTTTTGCTCACCCAGAAAC
GCTGGTGAAAGTAAAAGATGCTGAAGATCAGTTGGGTGCACGAGTGGGTTACATCGAACTGGATCTCAAC
AGCGGTAAGATCCTTGAGAGTTTTCGCCCCGAAGAACGTTTTCCAATGATGAGCACTTTTAAAGTTCTGC
TATGTGGCGCGGTATTATCCCGTATTGACGCCGGGCAAGAGCAACTCGGTCGCCGCATACACTATTCTCA
GAATGACTTGGTTGAGTACTCACCAGTCACAGAAAAGCATCTTACGGATGGCATGACAGTAAGAGAATTA
TGCAGTGCTGCCATAACCATGAGTGATAACACTGCGGCCAACTTACTTCTGACAACGATCGGAGGACCGA
AGGAGCTAACCGCTTTTTTGCACAACATGGGGGATCATGTAACTCGCCTTGATCGTTGGGAACCGGAGCT
GAATGAAGCCATACCAAACGACGAGCGTGACACCACGATGCCTGTAGCAATGGCAACAACGTTGCGCAAA
CTATTAACTGGCGAACTACTTACTCTAGCTTCCCGGCAACAATTAATAGACTGGATGGAGGCGGATAAAG
TTGCAGGACCACTTCTGCGCTCGGCCCTTCCGGCTGGCTGGTTTATTGCTGATAAATCTGGAGCCGGTGA
GCGTGGCTCTCGAGGTATCATTGCAGCACTGGGGCCAGATGGTAAGCCCTCCCGTATCGTAGTTATCTAC
ACGACGGGGAGTCAGGCAACTATGGATGAACGAAATAGACAGATCGCTGAGATAGGTGCCTCACTGATTA
AGCATTGGTAACTGTCAGACCAAGTTTACTCATATATACTTTAGATTGATTTAAAACTTCATTTTTAATT
TAAAAGGATCTAGGTGAAGATCCTTTTTGATAATCTCATGACCAAAATCCCTTAACGTGAGTTTTCGTTC
CACTGAGCGTCAGACCCCGTAGAAAAGATCAAAGGATCTTCTTGAGATCCTTTTTTTCTGCGCGTAATCT
GCTGCTTGCAAACAAAAAAACCACCGCTACCAGCGGTGGTTTGTTTGCCGGATCAAGAGCTACCAACTCT
TTTTCCGAAGGTAACTGGCTTCAGCAGAGCGCAGATACCAAATACTGTTCTTCTAGTGTAGCCGTAGTTA
GGCCACCACTTCAAGAACTCTGTAGCACCGCCTACATACCTCGCTCTGCTAATCCTGTTACCAGTGGCTG
CTGCCAGTGGCGATAAGTCGTGTCTTACCGGGTTGGACTCAAGACGATAGTTACCGGATAAGGCGCAGCG
GTCGGGCTGAACGGGGGGTTCGTGCACACAGCCCAGCTTGGAGCGAACGACCTACACCGAACTGAGATAC
CTACAGCGTGAGCTATGAGAAAGCGCCACGCTTCCCGAAGGGAGAAAGGCGGACAGGTATCCGGTAAGCG
GCAGGGTCGGAACAGGAGAGCGCACGAGGGAGCTTCCAGGGGGAAACGCCTGGTATCTTTATAGTCCTGT
CGGGTTTCGCCACCTCTGACTTGAGCGTCGATTTTTGTGATGCTCGTCAGGGGGGCGGAGCCTATGGAAA
AACGCCAGCAACGCGGCCTTTTTACGGTTCCTGGCCTTTTGCTGGCCTTTTGCTCACATGTTCTTTCCTG
CGTTATCCCCTGATTCTGTGGATAACCGTATTACCGCCTTTGAGTGAGCTGATACCGCTCGCCGCAGCCG
AACGACCGAGCGCAGCGAGTCAGTGAGCGAGGAAGCGGAAGAGCGCCCAATACGCAAACCGCCTCTCCCC
GCGCGTTGGCCGATTCATTAATGCAGCTGGCACGACAGGTTTCCCGACTGGAAAGCGGGCAGTGAGCGCA
ACGCAATTAATGTGAGTTAGCTCACTCATTAGGCACCCCAGGCTTTACACTTTATGCTTCCGGCTCGTAT
GTTGTGTGGAATTGTGAGCGGATAACAATTTCACACGAGCTATTTAGGTGACACTATAGAAGTGAAGCTT
GGTCTCAACCTGCTCGATGTCGATTTGAGACGTAGTTCGTGTGTTGTGCTTGTATAATTTCCACTGAAAA
GAACGTTTTCTAAAAGTTCATGACCATAACACGTAAAGAGGCGAATGAAGGTAATATTAATGTGGGACAT
AGTGTTTTGCGTGATCCAAATTATTTTAGTATCGCAAACCGGCCTGTCTTAAATGGACATTTGTAGTAAC
AAAACCGACCATCAGCAAATTAACGTTAACGTTGCTCTAATCGTGTGTATTTTTCTAATGCTTGGTGAAG
CACATGCGACCATTTGTTGTGTCAGAACAAAAGGAAGATTCCACATTTAGAATTTAGATTATAATCCCAC
ATGCCTATTATTTAAACATATGTATACTGTAATAAATTAGTCCCAGAAGAGCATTTCATCATACTGTATA
ATTAATCAAATTTAAAAAACATTTGTGTTGAAGAGAAGATGACTAGATTCACTTGATTTTTTTTAATACT
GATTGGTCGTTTGACCAGTCAGGATCCAGACTGAAATATTCTCAAAAGGTATGAACTATTTTAATGAAAT
ATTTGAGCTGAGAATTTGCTTATGGGACATTCTATCCTTCTAAAGAAATCATTAGAAAATGGAGAAAAAG
TTACTAGAAAAAGAGAGGGAAATGGGGCGAGAGTATGAAGAAAGGGTCCCATGTGAATCTAATAATTGAA
AAGCAAATATGAGATTTATTTTAGGGTTCTTGTTTTAGCGTCCAAAGCGGTCGCAGTTGCCGTTCAGCGA
CTTTTCTCTGTTTATGAAATAAAAACGCTCCACTTGTTCTTTTCTTCTTTCAACCCACTTTGTTATAACT
ATTAACAAATATTGCTTGGTCCAAATTTTATTATACTGAATTATTTTAGTTTTTTTGTATCATCATCCTC
AATGTTAGTTTTGAAATCCTAGGTCAGTAAGTCAATAACGAAAATGACAAGTTTAATTTTGTAATTGGAA
CTTACATGTCACGGTCTTTGTTTACGATCATTGCCACGAATTGTTTAGATACGGGCTTTTTTTTTCTTTC
CGTGTTGATGATTATCGTTTCTTCTTACATATCTTGATCAATCACTAACATTTACATAACCTACAATTTT
GTAATATAATTGCAATACTCGAGATCTTCAAATGGTGATACTGTTAATAAAATTACGAACTTTTAATCAT
CATCAAAATCTATAGAAAAAGATACATAGGACCAAAACAAGCCTAAAACAAAGAGTTATAATTTACAAAT
AAATGCATGTATTTTGTTACTTTTGTTAAGGATTTTCATATCAATGCATGCATAATGCATTCTCTTTTTA
TTTTATTTATAATGCATTCTTTTATAATATTCGGATCCAAAATTATGAATTAATTCCAGATTGCCATAAA
TGTCTTTCTTTGTTTATGCTGACTTTTTTCTTTTCTTAACTTATATAGTAAGTAAACCAGAAAGGTGGAA
GATACAAAGCAATTTCATTGCATTAATAAACTTCAAATGTATTATCCAATAATCAAAATTTATCTAGTAA
TTCACAAAAAAAAAAAATCTGTCTATCATTCAAAATTTCACCAATTTGGATAAATATCTAGAAAATTTTA
AAATACAATTCAATAACACTATTAACATATCAATCAATATATAACATTGCAAAAGTTTACTTGATCATTA
GTATATTCATTTTAAGGTTAAAAGATCTTTAAGAAAAGGAAATTCAAATTATATTGTTGGAAAAAAATAC
AAATCAAAGACAGCAAAAAAAGTAACAAAAAAAAAAGGTAGAAGAAACTGAAACGCGGAAAGGAGGCAAA
ATCTTCTCGTCGTCGTTGTCGCCGTCTTCAGAGCTACAAACGAAAAAACTCGCTTCCGTTTCGATTTCTC
CATTGTTATTGTTTCTTCAGTGAAGCTTTTTTCTTCGAGAAATTTCTAAGATCTACCACATGCTACTAAC
ATGAGACCGAATTCTCGCCCTATAGTGAGTCGTATTACCTGGCCGTCGTTTTACAACGTCGTGACTGGGA
AAACCCTGGCGTTACCCAACTTAATCGCCTTGCAGCACATCCCCCTTTCGCCAGCTGGCGTAATAGCGAA
GAGGCCCGCACCGATCGCCCTTCCCAACAGTTGCGCAGCCTGAATGGCGAATGGCGCCTGATGCGGTATT
TTCTCCTTACGCATCTGTGCGGTATTTCACACCGCATATGGTGCACTCTCAGTACAATCTGCTCTGATGC
CGCATAGTTAAGCCAGCCCCGACACCCGCCAACACCCGCTGACGCGCCCTGACGGGCTTGTCTGCTCCCG
GCATCCGCTTACAGACAAGCTGTGACCGTCTCCGGGAGCTGCATGTGTCAGAGGTTTTCACCGTCATCAC
CGAAACGCGCGA
